Addgene plasmid #78857: pFL-V5-GW
Purpose: (Empty Backbone) DULIP Prey Destination Vector (Gateway, N-terminal)
Depositing lab: Erich Wanker. Depositing organization: Max-Delbrueck-Centrum fuer Molekulare Medizin (MDC). Publication: DULIP: A Dual Luminescence-Based Co-Immunoprecipitation Assay for Interactome Mapping in Mammalian Cells. Trepte P, Buntru A, Klockmeier K, Willmore L, Arumughan A, Secker C, Zenkner M, Brusendorf L, Rau K, Redel A, Wanker EE. J Mol Biol. 2015 Oct 23;427(21):3375-88. doi: 10.1016/j.jmb.2015.08.003. Epub 2015 Aug 8. PubMed 26264872.
Backbone
  Vector backbone: pcDNA3.1(+)
  Backbone size (bp): 5428
  Modifications to backbone: Firefly luciferase, Gateway-cassette inserted
  Vector type: Mammalian Expression ; Gateway destination vector
  Promoter: CMV
  Selectable markers: Neomycin (select with G418)
  Tag / fusion protein: Firefly luciferase, V5-tag (N terminal on backbone)
Growth in bacteria
  Bacterial resistance: Chloramphenicol and Ampicillin, 25 & 100 μg/mL
  Growth temperature: 37°C
  Growth strain: ccdB Survival
  Copy number: Unknown
Gene/Insert
  Cloning method: Gateway Cloning
  Sequencing primers: 5′ CMVF_pcDNA3, T7F; 3′ bGH reverse
Terms and licenses: Academic/Nonprofit Terms; Industry Terms: Not Available to Industry
How to cite: pFL-V5-GW was a gift from Erich Wanker (Addgene plasmid # 78857 ; http://n2t.net/addgene:78857 ; RRID:Addgene_78857)
