[The description below was written by a language model from this plasmid's Addgene catalogue record and pLannotate feature annotations shown in this document.]
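Description:
pFL-V5-GW is an empty Gateway destination vector for mammalian expression, built on the pcDNA3.1(+) backbone and designed as the "prey" vector of the DULIP (dual luminescence-based co-immunoprecipitation) system for mapping protein–protein interactions in mammalian cells. The deposited sequence is 8,828 bp. Transcription is driven by the CMV immediate-early enhancer and promoter, with a T7 promoter just downstream, and terminates at the bovine growth hormone polyadenylation signal. Between them lies an open reading frame for firefly luciferase (the luc+ version) followed by a V5 epitope tag and then the Gateway cassette. An LR recombination with an entry clone therefore replaces the cassette with a gene of interest and yields a fusion carrying luciferase and V5 at its N terminus.

The Gateway cassette is bounded by attR1 and attR2 and contains a chloramphenicol acetyltransferase gene and the ccdB toxin gene. Because ccdB kills ordinary E. coli strains, the unrecombined vector is propagated in a ccdB-tolerant strain under combined chloramphenicol and ampicillin selection, while the loss of ccdB provides counter-selection for correctly recombined expression clones. Backbone elements include a high-copy ColE1/pUC-type origin, the β-lactamase (AmpR) gene, an f1 origin, and an SV40 promoter-driven neomycin phosphotransferase cassette with an SV40 poly(A) signal, which allows G418 selection in mammalian cells. Several short annotated fragments (a truncated HIV-1 LTR, ble, lacI, bom) appear to be partial sequence matches rather than functional parts. In the DULIP assay, the firefly luciferase activity of the prey fusion provides a luminescent readout of its expression and of its recovery in co-immunoprecipitation with a bait protein.
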