Features (pLannotate 1.2.2; 28 found; start..end, strand, type, name):
     28..80      -  misc_feature   bom (fragment): basis of mobility region from pBR322
    235..614     +  enhancer       CMV enhancer: human cytomegalovirus immediate early enhancer
    615..818     +  promoter       CMV promoter: human cytomegalovirus (CMV) immediate early promoter
    814..847     +  LTR            5' LTR (truncated) (fragment): truncated 5' long terminal repeat (LTR) from HIV-1
    863..881     +  promoter       T7 promoter: promoter for bacteriophage T7 RNA polymerase
    944..2593    +  CDS            luciferase: firefly luciferase; luc+; enhanced luc+ version of the luciferase gene
   2618..2659    +  CDS            V5 tag: epitope tag from simian virus 5
   2672..2791    +  protein_bind   attR1: mutant version of attR; recombination site for the Gateway® LR reaction LR Clonase™
   2821..2851    +  promoter       lac UV5 promoter: E. coli lac promoter with an "up" mutation
   2875..2904    +  promoter       cat promoter (fragment): promoter of the E. coli cat gene encoding chloramphenicol acetyltransferase
   2905..3564    +  CDS            CmR: chloramphenicol acetyltransferase; cat; confers resistance to chloramphenicol
   3743..3901    +  CDS            ccdA (fragment): CCDA_ECO57 - Also known as H, letA. Experimental evidence at protein level: Swiss-Prot protein existence level 1. Antitoxin component of a type II toxin-antitoxin (TA) system which inhibits the post-segregational killing (PSK) of plasmid-free cells, also referred to as a plasmid addiction system. Binds to and blocks the activity of CcdB; will also remove bound CcdB protein from the CcdB-GyrA complex by forming a CcdA-CcdB complex, a process termed rejuvenation. Functions as a transcriptional corepressor for the ccdAB operon, repression also requires CcdB (By similarity). From Escherichia coli
   3906..4208    +  CDS            ccdB: CCDB_ECOLI - Also known as G, letB, letD. Experimental evidence at protein level: Swiss-Prot protein existence level 1. Toxic component of a type II toxin-antitoxin (TA) system, functioning in plasmid maintainence. Responsible for the post- segregational killing (PSK) of plasmid-free cells, also referred to as a plasmid addiction system. Half-life of over 2 hours. Cell killing by CcdB is accompanied by filamentation, defects in chromosome and plasmid segregation, defects in cell division, formation of anucleate cells, decreased DNA synthesis and plasmid loss. Interferes with the activity of DN
   4252..4376    -  protein_bind   attR2: mutant version of attR; recombination site for the Gateway® LR reaction LR Clonase™
   4428..4652    +  polyA_signal   bGH poly(A) signal: bovine growth hormone polyadenylation signal
   4656..4677    +  promoter       SV40 promoter (fragment): SV40 enhancer and early promoter
   4698..5126    +  rep_origin     f1 ori (sequence partly withheld): f1 bacteriophage origin of replication; arrow indicates direction of (+) strand synthesis
   5140..5469    +  promoter       SV40 promoter: SV40 enhancer and early promoter
   5536..6327    +  CDS            neo: KKA2_KLEPN - Also known as kan, nptII. Experimental evidence at protein level: Swiss-Prot protein existence level 1. Resistance to kanamycin, neomycin, paromomycin, ribostamycin, butirosin and gentamicin B. From Klebsiella pneumoniae.
   6351..6509    +  CDS            ble (fragment): BLE_KLEPN - Experimental evidence at protein level: Swiss-Prot protein existence level 1. Binding protein with a strong affinity to the bleomycin family of antibiotics. Binds to CL990; an antimitotic-antibiotic compound. From Klebsiella pneumoniae.
   6504..6625    +  polyA_signal   SV40 poly(A) signal: SV40 polyadenylation signal
   6698..6714    -  protein_bind   lac operator: The lac repressor binds to the lac operator to inhibit transcription in E. coli. This inhibition can be relieved by adding lactose or isopropyl-β-D-thiogalactopyranoside (IPTG). lac repressor encoded by lacI
   6722..6752    -  promoter       lac promoter: promoter for the E. coli lac operon
   6767..6788    -  protein_bind   CAP binding site: CAP binding activates transcription in the presence of cAMP. E. coli catabolite activator protein
   6801..6893    -  CDS            lacI (fragment): lac repressor; lacI; The lac repressor binds to the lac operator to inhibit transcription in E. coli. This inhibition can be relieved by adding lactose or isopropyl-β-D-thiogalactopyranoside (IPTG).
   7076..7661    -  rep_origin     ori: high-copy-number ColE1/pMB1/pBR322/pUC origin of replication
   7832..8692    -  CDS            AmpR: β-lactamase; bla; confers resistance to ampicillin, carbenicillin, and related antibiotics
   8693..8797    -  promoter       AmpR promoter: bla
>Addgene plasmid #78857 | pFL-V5-GW | depositor full sequence | sequence record 147486 | pFL-V5-GW sequence 8828 bps
GACGGATCGGGAGATCTCCCGATCCCCTATGGTGCACTCTCAGTACAATCTGCTCTGATGCCGCATAGTT
AAGCCAGTATCTGCTCCCTGCTTGTGTGTTGGAGGTCGCTGAGTAGTGCGCGAGCAAAATTTAAGCTACA
ACAAGGCAAGGCTTGACCGACAATTGCATGAAGAATCTGCTTAGGGTTAGGCGTTTTGCGCTGCTTCGCG
ATGTACGGGCCAGATATACGCGTTGACATTGATTATTGACTAGTTATTAATAGTAATCAATTACGGGGTC
ATTAGTTCATAGCCCATATATGGAGTTCCGCGTTACATAACTTACGGTAAATGGCCCGCCTGGCTGACCG
CCCAACGACCCCCGCCCATTGACGTCAATAATGACGTATGTTCCCATAGTAACGCCAATAGGGACTTTCC
ATTGACGTCAATGGGTGGAGTATTTACGGTAAACTGCCCACTTGGCAGTACATCAAGTGTATCATATGCC
AAGTACGCCCCCTATTGACGTCAATGACGGTAAATGGCCCGCCTGGCATTATGCCCAGTACATGACCTTA
TGGGACTTTCCTACTTGGCAGTACATCTACGTATTAGTCATCGCTATTACCATGGTGATGCGGTTTTGGC
AGTACATCAATGGGCGTGGATAGCGGTTTGACTCACGGGGATTTCCAAGTCTCCACCCCATTGACGTCAA
TGGGAGTTTGTTTTGGCACCAAAATCAACGGGACTTTCCAAAATGTCGTAACAACTCCGCCCCATTGACG
CAAATGGGCGGTAGGCGTGTACGGTGGGAGGTCTATATAAGCAGAGCTCTCTGGCTAACTAGAGAACCCA
CTGCTTACTGGCTTATCGAAATTAATACGACTCACTATAGGGAGACCCAAGCTGGCTAGCGTTTAAACTT
AAGCTTGGTACCGAGCTCGGATCCGCCGCCACCATGGAAGACGCCAAAAACATAAAGAAAGGCCCGGCGC
CATTCTATCCGCTGGAAGATGGAACCGCTGGAGAGCAACTGCATAAGGCTATGAAGAGATACGCCCTGGT
TCCTGGAACAATTGCTTTTACAGATGCACATATCGAGGTGGACATCACTTACGCTGAGTACTTCGAAATG
TCCGTTCGGTTGGCAGAAGCTATGAAACGATATGGGCTGAATACAAATCACAGAATCGTCGTATGCAGTG
AAAACTCTCTTCAATTCTTTATGCCGGTGTTGGGCGCGTTATTTATCGGAGTTGCAGTTGCGCCCGCGAA
CGACATTTATAATGAACGTGAATTGCTCAACAGTATGGGCATTTCGCAGCCTACCGTGGTGTTCGTTTCC
AAAAAGGGGTTGCAAAAAATTTTGAACGTGCAAAAAAAGCTCCCAATCATCCAAAAAATTATTATCATGG
ATTCTAAAACGGATTACCAGGGATTTCAGTCGATGTACACGTTCGTCACATCTCATCTACCTCCCGGTTT
TAATGAATACGATTTTGTGCCAGAGTCCTTCGATAGGGACAAGACAATTGCACTGATCATGAACTCCTCT
GGATCTACTGGTCTGCCTAAAGGTGTCGCTCTGCCTCATAGAACTGCCTGCGTGAGATTCTCGCATGCCA
GAGATCCTATTTTTGGCAATCAAATCATTCCGGATACTGCGATTTTAAGTGTTGTTCCATTCCATCACGG
TTTTGGAATGTTTACTACACTCGGATATTTGATATGTGGATTTCGAGTCGTCTTAATGTATAGATTTGAA
GAAGAGCTGTTTCTGAGGAGCCTTCAGGATTACAAGATTCAAAGTGCGCTGCTGGTGCCAACCCTATTCT
CCTTCTTCGCCAAAAGCACTCTGATTGACAAATACGATTTATCTAATTTACACGAAATTGCTTCTGGTGG
CGCTCCCCTCTCTAAGGAAGTCGGGGAAGCGGTTGCCAAGAGGTTCCATCTGCCAGGTATCAGGCAAGGA
TATGGGCTCACTGAGACTACATCAGCTATTCTGATTACACCCGAGGGGGATGATAAACCGGGCGCGGTCG
GTAAAGTTGTTCCATTTTTTGAAGCGAAGGTTGTGGATCTGGATACCGGGAAAACGCTGGGCGTTAATCA
AAGAGGCGAACTGTGTGTGAGAGGTCCTATGATTATGTCCGGTTATGTAAACAATCCGGAAGCGACCAAC
GCCTTGATTGACAAGGATGGATGGCTACATTCTGGAGACATAGCTTACTGGGACGAAGACGAACACTTCT
TCATCGTTGACCGCCTGAAGTCTCTGATTAAGTACAAAGGCTATCAGGTGGCTCCCGCTGAATTGGAATC
CATCTTGCTCCAACACCCCAACATCTTCGACGCAGGTGTCGCAGGTCTTCCCGACGATGACGCCGGTGAA
CTTCCCGCCGCCGTTGTTGTTTTGGAGCACGGAAAGACGATGACGGAAAAAGAGATCGTGGATTACGTCG
CCAGTCAAGTAACAACCGCGAAAAAGTTGCGCGGAGGAGTTGTGTTTGTGGACGAAGTACCGAAAGGTCT
TACCGGAAAACTCGACGCAAGAAAAATCAGAGAGATCCTCATAAAGGCCAAGAAGGGCGGAAAGATCGCC
GTGGACGCGAATTCCGCGGGGCTCGACGGTAAGCCTATCCCTAACCCTCTCCTCGGTCTCGATTCTACGC
TCGAGGATATCACAAGTTTGTACAAAAAAGCTGAACGAGAAACGTAAAATGATATAAATATCAATATATT
AAATTAGATTTTGCATAAAAAACAGACTACATAATACTGTAAAACACAACATATCCAGTCACTTTGGCGG
CCGCATTAGGCACCCCAGGCTTTACACTTTATGCTTCCGGCTCGTATAATGTGTGGATTTTGAGTTAGGA
TCCGTCGAGATTTTCAGGAGCTAAGGAAGCTAAAATGGAGAAAAAAATCACTGGATATACCACCGTTGAT
ATATCCCAATGGCATCGTAAAGAACATTTTGAGGCATTTCAGTCAGTTGCTCAATGTACCTATAACCAGA
CCGTTCAGCTGGATATTACGGCCTTTTTAAAGACCGTAAAGAAAAATAAGCACAAGTTTTATCCGGCCTT
TATTCACATTCTTGCCCGCCTGATGAATGCTCATCCGGAATTCCGTATGGCAATGAAAGACGGTGAGCTG
GTGATATGGGATAGTGTTCACCCTTGTTACACCGTTTTCCATGAGCAAACTGAAACGTTTTCATCGCTCT
GGAGTGAATACCACGACGATTTCCGGCAGTTTCTACACATATATTCGCAAGATGTGGCGTGTTACGGTGA
AAACCTGGCCTATTTCCCTAAAGGGTTTATTGAGAATATGTTTTTCGTCTCAGCCAATCCCTGGGTGAGT
TTCACCAGTTTTGATTTAAACGTGGCCAATATGGACAACTTCTTCGCCCCCGTTTTCACCATGGGCAAAT
ATTATACGCAAGGCGACAAGGTGCTGATGCCGCTGGCGATTCAGGTTCATCATGCCGTTTGTGATGGCTT
CCATGTCGGCAGAATGCTTAATGAATTACAACAGTACTGCGATGAGTGGCAGGGCGGGGCGTAAACGCGT
GGATCCGGCTTACTAAAAGCCAGATAACAGTATGCGTATTTGCGCGCTGATTTTTGCGGTATAAGAATAT
ATACTGATATGTATACCCGAAGTATGTCAAAAAGAGGTATGCTATGAAGCAGCGTATTACAGTGACAGTT
GACAGCGACAGCTATCAGTTGCTCAAGGCATATATGATGTCAATATCTCCGGTCTGGTAAGCACAACCAT
GCAGAATGAAGCCCGTCGTCTGCGTGCCGAACGCTGGAAAGCGGAAAATCAGGAAGGGATGGCTGAGGTC
GCCCGGTTTATTGAAATGAACGGCTCTTTTGCTGACGAGAACAGGGGCTGGTGAAATGCAGTTTAAGGTT
TACACCTATAAAAGAGAGAGCCGTTATCGTCTGTTTGTGGATGTACAGAGTGATATTATTGACACGCCCG
GGCGACGGATGGTGATCCCCCTGGCCAGTGCACGTCTGCTGTCAGATAAAGTCTCCCGTGAACTTTACCC
GGTGGTGCATATCGGGGATGAAAGCTGGCGCATGATGACCACCGATATGGCCAGTGTGCCGGTCTCCGTT
ATCGGGGAAGAAGTGGCTGATCTCAGCCACCGCGAAAATGACATCAAAAACGCCATTAACCTGATGTTCT
GGGGAATATAAATGTCAGGCTCCCTTATACACAGCCAGTCTGCAGGTCGACCATAGTGACTGGATATGTT
GTGTTTTACAGTATTATGTAGTCTGTTTTTTATGCAAAATCTAATTTAATATATTGATATTTATATCATT
TTACGTTTCTCGTTCAGCTTTCTTGTACAAAGTGGTGATATCGCGGCCGCTCTAGAGGGCCCGTTTAAAC
CCGCTGATCAGCCTCGACTGTGCCTTCTAGTTGCCAGCCATCTGTTGTTTGCCCCTCCCCCGTGCCTTCC
TTGACCCTGGAAGGTGCCACTCCCACTGTCCTTTCCTAATAAAATGAGGAAATTGCATCGCATTGTCTGA
GTAGGTGTCATTCTATTCTGGGGGGTGGGGTGGGGCAGGACAGCAAGGGGGAGGATTGGGAAGACAATAG
CAGGCATGCTGGGGATGCGGTGGGCTCTATGGCTTCTGAGGCGGAAAGAACCAGCTGGGGCTCTAGGGGG
TATCCCC
[124 nt withheld, positions 4698-4821]
C
[91 nt withheld, positions 4823-4913]
A
[49 nt withheld, positions 4915-4963]
CCTTTGACGTTGGAGTCCACGTTCTTT
[37 nt withheld, positions 4991-5027]
ACCCTATCTCGGTCTATTCTTTTGATTTATAAGGGATTTTGCCGATTTCGGCCTATTGGTTAAAAAATGA
GCTGATTTAACAAAAATTTAACGCGAATTAATTCTGTGGAATGTGTGTCAGTTAGGGTGTGGAAAGTCCC
CAGGCTCCCCAGCAGGCAGAAGTATGCAAAGCATGCATCTCAATTAGTCAGCAACCAGGTGTGGAAAGTC
CCCAGGCTCCCCAGCAGGCAGAAGTATGCAAAGCATGCATCTCAATTAGTCAGCAACCATAGTCCCGCCC
CTAACTCCGCCCATCCCGCCCCTAACTCCGCCCAGTTCCGCCCATTCTCCGCCCCATGGCTGACTAATTT
TTTTTATTTATGCAGAGGCCGAGGCCGCCTCTGCCTCTGAGCTATTCCAGAAGTAGTGAGGAGGCTTTTT
TGGAGGCCTAGGCTTTTGCAAAAAGCTCCCGGGAGCTTGTATATCCATTTTCGGATCTGATCAAGAGACA
GGATGAGGATCGTTTCGCATGATTGAACAAGATGGATTGCACGCAGGTTCTCCGGCCGCTTGGGTGGAGA
GGCTATTCGGCTATGACTGGGCACAACAGACAATCGGCTGCTCTGATGCCGCCGTGTTCCGGCTGTCAGC
GCAGGGGCGCCCGGTTCTTTTTGTCAAGACCGACCTGTCCGGTGCCCTGAATGAACTGCAGGACGAGGCA
GCGCGGCTATCGTGGCTGGCCACGACGGGCGTTCCTTGCGCAGCTGTGCTCGACGTTGTCACTGAAGCGG
GAAGGGACTGGCTGCTATTGGGCGAAGTGCCGGGGCAGGATCTCCTGTCATCTCACCTTGCTCCTGCCGA
GAAAGTATCCATCATGGCTGATGCAATGCGGCGGCTGCATACGCTTGATCCGGCTACCTGCCCATTCGAC
CACCAAGCGAAACATCGCATCGAGCGAGCACGTACTCGGATGGAAGCCGGTCTTGTCGATCAGGATGATC
TGGACGAAGAGCATCAGGGGCTCGCGCCAGCCGAACTGTTCGCCAGGCTCAAGGCGCGCATGCCCGACGG
CGAGGATCTCGTCGTGACCCATGGCGATGCCTGCTTGCCGAATATCATGGTGGAAAATGGCCGCTTTTCT
GGATTCATCGACTGTGGCCGGCTGGGTGTGGCGGACCGCTATCAGGACATAGCGTTGGCTACCCGTGATA
TTGCTGAAGAGCTTGGCGGCGAATGGGCTGACCGCTTCCTCGTGCTTTACGGTATCGCCGCTCCCGATTC
GCAGCGCATCGCCTTCTATCGCCTTCTTGACGAGTTCTTCTGAGCGGGACTCTGGGGTTCGAAATGACCG
ACCAAGCGACGCCCAACCTGCCATCACGAGATTTCGATTCCACCGCCGCCTTCTATGAAAGGTTGGGCTT
CGGAATCGTTTTCCGGGACGCCGGCTGGATGATCCTCCAGCGCGGGGATCTCATGCTGGAGTTCTTCGCC
CACCCCAACTTGTTTATTGCAGCTTATAATGGTTACAAATAAAGCAATAGCATCACAAATTTCACAAATA
AAGCATTTTTTTCACTGCATTCTAGTTGTGGTTTGTCCAAACTCATCAATGTATCTTATCATGTCTGTAT
ACCGTCGACCTCTAGCTAGAGCTTGGCGTAATCATGGTCATAGCTGTTTCCTGTGTGAAATTGTTATCCG
CTCACAATTCCACACAACATACGAGCCGGAAGCATAAAGTGTAAAGCCTGGGGTGCCTAATGAGTGAGCT
AACTCACATTAATTGCGTTGCGCTCACTGCCCGCTTTCCAGTCGGGAAACCTGTCGTGCCAGCTGCATTA
ATGAATCGGCCAACGCGCGGGGAGAGGCGGTTTGCGTATTGGGCGCTCTTCCGCTTCCTCGCTCACTGAC
TCGCTGCGCTCGGTCGTTCGGCTGCGGCGAGCGGTATCAGCTCACTCAAAGGCGGTAATACGGTTATCCA
CAGAATCAGGGGATAACGCAGGAAAGAACATGTGAGCAAAAGGCCAGCAAAAGGCCAGGAACCGTAAAAA
GGCCGCGTTGCTGGCGTTTTTCCATAGGCTCCGCCCCCCTGACGAGCATCACAAAAATCGACGCTCAAGT
CAGAGGTGGCGAAACCCGACAGGACTATAAAGATACCAGGCGTTTCCCCCTGGAAGCTCCCTCGTGCGCT
CTCCTGTTCCGACCCTGCCGCTTACCGGATACCTGTCCGCCTTTCTCCCTTCGGGAAGCGTGGCGCTTTC
TCATAGCTCACGCTGTAGGTATCTCAGTTCGGTGTAGGTCGTTCGCTCCAAGCTGGGCTGTGTGCACGAA
CCCCCCGTTCAGCCCGACCGCTGCGCCTTATCCGGTAACTATCGTCTTGAGTCCAACCCGGTAAGACACG
ACTTATCGCCACTGGCAGCAGCCACTGGTAACAGGATTAGCAGAGCGAGGTATGTAGGCGGTGCTACAGA
GTTCTTGAAGTGGTGGCCTAACTACGGCTACACTAGAAGAACAGTATTTGGTATCTGCGCTCTGCTGAAG
CCAGTTACCTTCGGAAAAAGAGTTGGTAGCTCTTGATCCGGCAAACAAACCACCGCTGGTAGCGGTTTTT
TTGTTTGCAAGCAGCAGATTACGCGCAGAAAAAAAGGATCTCAAGAAGATCCTTTGATCTTTTCTACGGG
GTCTGACGCTCAGTGGAACGAAAACTCACGTTAAGGGATTTTGGTCATGAGATTATCAAAAAGGATCTTC
ACCTAGATCCTTTTAAATTAAAAATGAAGTTTTAAATCAATCTAAAGTATATATGAGTAAACTTGGTCTG
ACAGTTACCAATGCTTAATCAGTGAGGCACCTATCTCAGCGATCTGTCTATTTCGTTCATCCATAGTTGC
CTGACTCCCCGTCGTGTAGATAACTACGATACGGGAGGGCTTACCATCTGGCCCCAGTGCTGCAATGATA
CCGCGAGACCCACGCTCACCGGCTCCAGATTTATCAGCAATAAACCAGCCAGCCGGAAGGGCCGAGCGCA
GAAGTGGTCCTGCAACTTTATCCGCCTCCATCCAGTCTATTAATTGTTGCCGGGAAGCTAGAGTAAGTAG
TTCGCCAGTTAATAGTTTGCGCAACGTTGTTGCCATTGCTACAGGCATCGTGGTGTCACGCTCGTCGTTT
GGTATGGCTTCATTCAGCTCCGGTTCCCAACGATCAAGGCGAGTTACATGATCCCCCATGTTGTGCAAAA
AAGCGGTTAGCTCCTTCGGTCCTCCGATCGTTGTCAGAAGTAAGTTGGCCGCAGTGTTATCACTCATGGT
TATGGCAGCACTGCATAATTCTCTTACTGTCATGCCATCCGTAAGATGCTTTTCTGTGACTGGTGAGTAC
TCAACCAAGTCATTCTGAGAATAGTGTATGCGGCGACCGAGTTGCTCTTGCCCGGCGTCAATACGGGATA
ATACCGCGCCACATAGCAGAACTTTAAAAGTGCTCATCATTGGAAAACGTTCTTCGGGGCGAAAACTCTC
AAGGATCTTACCGCTGTTGAGATCCAGTTCGATGTAACCCACTCGTGCACCCAACTGATCTTCAGCATCT
TTTACTTTCACCAGCGTTTCTGGGTGAGCAAAAACAGGAAGGCAAAATGCCGCAAAAAAGGGAATAAGGG
CGACACGGAAATGTTGAATACTCATACTCTTCCTTTTTCAATATTATTGAAGCATTTATCAGGGTTATTG
TCTCATGAGCGGATACATATTTGAATGTATTTAGAAAAATAAACAAATAGGGGTTCCGCGCACATTTCCC
CGAAAAGTGCCACCTGACGTC
