>Addgene plasmid #78857 | pFL-V5-GW | addgene partial sequence | sequence record 152007 | T7 5'-TAATACGACTCACTATAGGG-3'
CTTAAGCTTGGTACCGAGCTCGGATCCGCCGCCACCATGGAAGACGCCAAAAACATAAAGAAAGGCCCGG
CGCCATTCTATCCGCTGGAAGATGGAACCGCTGGAGAGCAACTGCATAAGGCTATGAAGAGATACGCCCT
GGTTCCTGGAACAATTGCTTTTACAGATGCACATATCGAGGTGGACATCACTTACGCTGAGTACTTCGAA
ATGTCCGTTCGGTTGGCAGAAGCTATGAAACGATATGGGCTGAATACAAATCACAGAATCGTCGTATGCA
GTGAAAACTCTCTTCAATTCTTTATGCCGGTGTTGGGCGCGTTATTTATCGGAGTTGCAGTTGCGCCCGC
GAACGACATTTATAATGAACGTGAATTGCTCAACAGTATGGGCATTTCGCAGCCTACCGTGGTGTTCGTT
TCCAAAAAGGGGTTGCAAAAAATTTTGAACGTGCAAAAAAAGCTCCCAATCATCCAAAAAATTATTATCA
TGGATTCTAAAACGGATTACCAGGGATTTCAGTCGATGTACACGTTCGTCACATCTCATCTACCTCCCGG
TTTTAATGAATACGATTTTGTGCCAGAGTCCTTCGATAGGGACAAGACAATTGCACTGATCATGAACTCC
TCTGGATCTACTGGTCTGCCTAAAGGTGTCGCTCTGCCTCATAGAACTGCCTGCGTGAGATTCTCGCATG
CCAGAGATCCTATTTTTGGCAATCAAATCATTCCGGATACTGCGATTTTAAGTGTTGTTCCATTCCATCA
CGGTTTTGGAATGTTTACTACACTCGGATATTTGATATGTGGATTTCGAGTCGTCTTAATGTATAGATTT
GAAGAAGAGCTGTTTCTGAGGAGCCTTCAGGATTACAAGATTCAAAGTGCGCTGCTGGTGCCAACCCTAT
TCTCCTTCTTCGCCAAAAGCACTCTGATTGACAAATACGATTTATCTAATTTACACGAAATTGCTTCTGG
TGGCGCTCCCCTCTCTAAGGAAGTCGGGGAA
