>Addgene plasmid #78857 | pFL-V5-GW | addgene partial sequence | sequence record 152011 | BGH-rev 5'-TAGAAGGCACAGTCGAGG-3'
CTAGAGCGGCCGCGATATCACCACTTTGTACAAGAAAGCTGAACGAGAAACGTAAAATGATATAAATATC
AATATATTAAATTAGATTTTGCATAAAAAACAGACTACATAATACTGTAAAACACAACATATCCAGTCAC
TATGGTCGACCTGCAGACTGGCTGTGTATAAGGGAGCCTGACATTTATATTCCCCAGAACATCAGGTTAA
TGGCGTTTTTGATGTCATTTTCGCGGTGGCTGAGATCAGCCACTTCTTCCCCGATAACGGAGACCGGCAC
ACTGGCCATATCGGTGGTCATCATGCGCCAGCTTTCATCCCCGATATGCACCACCGGGTAAAGTTCACGG
GAGACTTTATCTGACAGCAGACGTGCACTGGCCAGGGGGATCACCATCCGTCGCCCGGGCGTGTCAATAA
TATCACTCTGTACATCCACAAACAGACGATAACGGCTCTCTCTTTTATAGGTGTAAACCTTAAACTGCAT
TTCACCAGCCCCTGTTCTCGTCAGCAAAAGAGCCGTTCATTTCAATAAACCGGGCGACCTCAGCCATCCC
TTCCTGATTTTCCGCTTTCCAGCGTTCGGCACGCAGACGACGGGCTTCATTCTGCATGGTTGTGCTTACC
AGACCGGAGATATTGACATCATATATGCCTTGAGCAACTGATAGCTGTCGCTGTCAACTGTCACTGTAAT
ACGCTGCTTCATAGCATACCTCTTTTTGACATACTTCGGGTATACATATCAGTATATATTCTTATACCGC
AAAAATCAGCGCGCAAATACGCATACTGTTATCTGGCTTTTAGTAAGCCGGATCCACGCGTTTACGCCCC
GCCCTGCCACTCATCGCAGTACTGTTGTAATTCATTAAGCATTCTGCCGACATGGAAGCCATCACAAACG
GCATGATGAACCTGAATCGCCAGCGGCATCAGCACCTTGTCGCCTTGCGTATAATATTTGCCCATGGTGA
AAACGGGGGCGAAGAAGTTGTCCATATTGGCCACGTTTAAATCAAAACTGGTGAAACTCACCCAGGGATT
GGCTGAGACGAAAAACATATTCTCAATAAACCCTTTAGGGAAATAG
