>Addgene plasmid #78857 | pFL-V5-GW | addgene partial sequence | sequence record 152851 | Luc-F 5'-CAGTCAAGTAACAACCGCGA-3'
TGTTTGTGGACGAAGTACCGAAAGGTCTTACCGGAAAACTCGACGCAAGAAAAATCAGAGAGATCCTCAT
AAAGGCCAAGAAGGGCGGAAAGATCGCCGTGGACGCGAATTCCGCGGGGCTCGACGGTAAGCCTATCCCT
AACCCTCTCCTCGGTCTCGATTCTACGCTCGAGGATATCACAAGTTTGTACAAAAAAGCTGAACGAGAAA
CGTAAAATGATATAAATATCAATATATTAAATTAGATTTTGCATAAAAAACAGACTACATAATACTGTAA
AACACAACATATCCAGTCACTATGGCGGCCGCATTAGGCACCCCAGGCTTTACACTTTATGCTTCCGGCT
CGTATAATGTGTGGATTTTGAGTTAGGATCCGTCGAGATTTTCAGGAGCTAAGGAAGCTAAAATGGAGAA
AAAAATCACTGGATATACCACCGTTGATATATCCCAATGGCATCGTAAAGAACATTTTGAGGCATTTCAG
TCAGTTGCTCAATGTACCTATAACCAGACCGTTCAGCTGGATATTACGGCCTTTTTAAAGACCGTAAAGA
AAAATAAGCACAAGTTTTATCCGGCCTTTATTCACATTCTTGCCCGCCTGATGAATGCTCATCCGGAATT
CCGTATGGCAATGAAAGACGGTGAGCTGGTGATATGGGATAGTGTTCACCCTTGTTACACCGTTTTCCAT
GAGCAAACTGAAACGTTTTCATCGCTCTGGAGTGAATACCACGACGATTTCCGGCAGTTTCTACACATAT
ATTCGCAAGATGTGGCGTGTTACGGTGAAAACCTGGCCTATTTCCCTAAAGGGTTTATTGAGAATATGTT
TTTCGTCTCAGCCAATCCCTGGGTGAGTTTCACCAGTTTTGATTTAAACGTGGCCAATATGGACAACTTC
TTCGCCCCCGTTTTCACCATGGGCAAATATTATACGCAAGGCGACAAGGTGCTGATGCCGCTGGCGATTC
AGGTTCATCATGCCGTTTGTGATGGCTTCCATGTCGGCA
